Addgene plasmid #177102: YIplac211-ENT5-HaloTag
Purpose: Expresses Ent5-HaloTag in yeast cells
Depositing lab: Benjamin Glick. Depositing organization: University of Chicago. Publication: Clathrin adaptors mediate two sequential pathways of intra-Golgi recycling. Casler JC, Johnson N, Krahn AH, Pantazopoulou A, Day KJ, Glick BS. J Cell Biol. 2022 Jan 3;221(1). pii: 212747. doi: 10.1083/jcb.202103199. Epub 2021 Nov 5. PubMed 34739034.
Backbone
  Vector backbone: YIplac211
  Vector type: Yeast Expression
Growth in bacteria
  Bacterial resistance: Ampicillin, 100 μg/mL
  Growth temperature: 37°C
  Growth strain: DH5alpha
  Copy number: High Copy
Gene/Insert
  Gene/Insert name: ENT5
  Species: S. cerevisiae (budding yeast)
  Entrez Gene: ENT5 (a.k.a. YDR153C)
  Cloning method: Restriction Enzyme; 5′ cloning site Unknown (unknown if destroyed); 3′ cloning site Unknown (unknown if destroyed)
Terms and licenses: Academic/Nonprofit Terms; Industry Terms: Not Available to Industry
How to cite: YIplac211-ENT5-HaloTag was a gift from Benjamin Glick (Addgene plasmid # 177102 ; http://n2t.net/addgene:177102 ; RRID:Addgene_177102)
