[The description below was written by a language model from this plasmid's Addgene catalogue record and pLannotate feature annotations shown in this document.]
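Description:
YIplac211-ENT5-HaloTag is a yeast integrating plasmid built on the YIplac211 backbone and intended to produce a HaloTag fusion of the Saccharomyces cerevisiae clathrin adaptor Ent5 in budding yeast. In E. coli it is maintained at high copy through a ColE1/pUC-type origin and selected with ampicillin via the β-lactamase gene. No yeast replication origin or centromere appears in the feature table, consistent with an integrative vector that must recombine into the genome to be stably inherited. Yeast transformants are selected through the URA3 marker with its own promoter, which complements uracil auxotrophy and can be counterselected with 5-fluoroorotic acid. Remnants of the lac promoter/operator, lacZα, lacI, bom and rop are backbone leftovers from the parental cloning vector.

The annotated payload contains only a short fragment of the ENT5 coding sequence (about 250 nt), followed closely on the same strand by a full-length haloalkane dehalogenase (dhaA)-derived sequence, which corresponds to HaloTag. Downstream lies a fragment of GIR2 on the opposite strand, which probably represents genomic sequence flanking ENT5 carried along with the insert. No yeast promoter upstream of the ENT5 fragment is annotated. This arrangement suggests, though the record does not state it, that the plasmid tags the chromosomal ENT5 gene at its C terminus by homologous integration, leaving expression under the native promoter, rather than expressing a complete ENT5 open reading frame by itself. HaloTag covalently binds chloroalkane-linked ligands, including fluorescent dyes, so the fusion allows Ent5 to be labelled for live-cell fluorescence imaging. The associated publication concerns clathrin adaptors in intra-Golgi recycling pathways.
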