Features (pLannotate 1.2.2; 16 found; start..end, strand, type, name):
      1..93      +  CDS            lacI (fragment): lac repressor; lacI; The lac repressor binds to the lac operator to inhibit transcription in E. coli. This inhibition can be relieved by adding lactose or isopropyl-β-D-thiogalactopyranoside (IPTG).
    106..127     +  protein_bind   CAP binding site: CAP binding activates transcription in the presence of cAMP. E. coli catabolite activator protein
    142..172     +  promoter       lac promoter: promoter for the E. coli lac operon
    180..196     +  protein_bind   lac operator: The lac repressor binds to the lac operator to inhibit transcription in E. coli. This inhibition can be relieved by adding lactose or isopropyl-β-D-thiogalactopyranoside (IPTG). lac repressor encoded by lacI
    287..303     -  CDS            capTEV™ (fragment): composite tag for in vivo biotinylation, TEV protease cleavage, and 6xHis tagging
    303..548     +  CDS            ENT5 (fragment): ENT5_YEAST - Experimental evidence at protein level: Swiss-Prot protein existence level 1. Involved in the recruitment of clathrin to the Golgi network and endosomes to form clathrin coated vesicles. Plays a role in the trafficking of clathrin between the Golgi network and endosomes. Binds to membranes enriched in phosphatidylinositol-3,5-bisphosphate (PtdIns(3,5)P2) and, in association with VPS27, is involved in protein sorting at the multivesicular body (MVB). From Saccharomyces cerevisiae (strain ATCC 204508 / S288c) (Baker's yeast).
    567..1445    +  CDS            dhaA: DHAA_PSEPV - Experimental evidence at protein level: Swiss-Prot protein existence level 1. Catalyzes hydrolytic cleavage of carbon-halogen bonds in halogenated aliphatic compounds, leading to the formation of the corresponding primary alcohols, halide ions and protons. Has a broad substrate specificity, as it is able to dehalogenate mono- and di- chlorinated and brominated alkanes (up to at least C10), and the two isomers of 1,3-dichloropropene to 3-chloroallyl alcohol; the highest activity was found with 1,2-dibromoethane, while no activity was observed with the analog 1,2-dichloroethane. Fro
   1696..1962    -  CDS            GIR2 (fragment): GIR2_YEAST - Also known as DFRP2. Experimental evidence at protein level: Swiss-Prot protein existence level 1. Acts as a negative regulator of the GCN2 kinase activity by disrupting the GCN1-GCN2 interaction in amino acid-starved cells (PubMed:19448108). From Saccharomyces cerevisiae (strain ATCC 204508 / S288c) (Baker's yeast).
   1978..2135    +  CDS            lacZα (fragment): LacZα fragment of β-galactosidase; lacZ fragment
   2141..2240    -  misc_feature   bom (fragment): basis of mobility region from pBR322
   2342..2377    -  CDS            rop (fragment): Rop protein, which maintains plasmids at low copy number; rop
   2466..3269    -  CDS            URA3: orotidine-5'-phosphate decarboxylase, required for uracil biosynthesis; S. cerevisiae URA3; yeast auxotrophic marker, counterselectable with 5-fluoroorotic acid (5-FOA)
   3270..3485    -  promoter       URA3 promoter: S. cerevisiae URA3
   3578..3682    +  promoter       AmpR promoter: bla
   3683..4543    +  CDS            AmpR: β-lactamase; bla; confers resistance to ampicillin, carbenicillin, and related antibiotics
   4714..5302    +  rep_origin     ori: high-copy-number ColE1/pMB1/pBR322/pUC origin of replication
>Addgene plasmid #177102 | YIplac211-ENT5-HaloTag | addgene full sequence | sequence record 348208 | Addgene NGS Result
GCGCCCAATACGCAAACCGCCTCTCCCCGCGCGTTGGCCGATTCATTAATGCAGCTGGCACGACAGGTTT
CCCGACTGGAAAGCGGGCAGTGAGCGCAACGCAATTAATGTGAGTTAGCTCACTCATTAGGCACCCCAGG
CTTTACACTTTATGCTTCCGGCTCGTATGTTGTGTGGAATTGTGAGCGGATAACAATTTCACACAGGAAA
CAGCTATGACCATGATTACGCCAAGCTTGCATGCTGGTAATAATGACAACAAAAACAATAATATCAACAG
CAATAGTGATGATGATGATGATGAGTTTGGCGACTTCCAAAGCGAAACGAGTCCCGACACAACAGCACCT
AAAACTTCCAATAGTAAAATAGATGATTTGCTTGACTGGGATGGCCCAAAGTCAGACACAGATACCACCG
CTGCTGCGCAAACATCATTGCCCTTTGCGGAGAAAAAACAGCAAAAAGCCCGTCCTCAGGCTACAAAGGA
CAAGTCGAAGGGAAATGATGCATTTTCCGACTTATTCTCTTACTCCAAGTCGTTGGTCGGCAGCAGTGGT
AGTAGCATGGCAGAAATCGGTACAGGTTTCCCTTTTGACCCACACTATGTCGAAGTATTAGGTGAAAGAA
TGCACTATGTTGATGTCGGTCCTAGAGATGGTACTCCAGTTTTGTTTTTACATGGTAACCCAACATCTTC
ATACGTTTGGAGAAACATCATCCCACATGTTGCACCAACTCATAGATGTATTGCTCCAGATTTGATTGGT
ATGGGTAAATCTGATAAGCCAGATTTGGGTTATTTCTTTGATGATCATGTTAGATTCATGGATGCTTTTA
TTGAAGCATTGGGTTTGGAAGAAGTTGTTTTGGTTATTCATGATTGGGGTTCAGCATTAGGTTTTCATTG
GGCTAAGAGAAACCCAGAAAGAGTTAAGGGTATCGCTTTTATGGAATTCATTAGACCAATTCCAACTTGG
GATGAATGGCCAGAATTCGCAAGAGAAACATTCCAAGCTTTTAGAACTACAGATGTTGGTAGAAAGTTGA
TCATCGATCAAAACGTTTTTATTGAAGGTACTTTGCCAATGGGTGTTGTTAGACCATTAACAGAAGTTGA
AATGGATCATTACAGAGAACCATTTTTAAACCCAGTTGATAGAGAACCATTGTGGAGATTTCCAAATGAA
TTACCAATTGCTGGTGAACCAGCAAACATCGTTGCTTTGGTTGAAGAATACATGGATTGGTTACATCAAT
CTCCAGTTCCAAAGTTGTTATTTTGGGGTACACCAGGTGTTTTGATTCCACCAGCAGAAGCTGCAAGATT
GGCTAAGTCATTGCCAAACTGTAAGGCTGTTGATATTGGTCCAGGTTTAAATTTGTTACAAGAAGATAAT
CCAGACTTGATAGGTAGTGAAATAGCCAGATGGTTGTCCACATTAGAAATCTCAGGTTAATCACCAAATA
CCCCTTCATCTCCCAATACATTCAATACAGTCAACAAATTTTCATTCTCAGATATATGTATCCATATATA
CACTAATAATATCTTACTAAAAACTTGTCTATTTCCTTCTTCAAATGTCAGTTTTCTTTTTATTGAATAT
CAAAAAAATATTATATAGATACATTTGTATATGTCATTATCCATGCAGAAGAAAATACTTAAATACTTAA
GTACACAAGTATTTATTGATTTGCTATTTCGGTCTTGGCAAGTCCCTTGGCTACGTCATCTACACTCGCG
TCATCCTCTTCCATATACTCGTCGCCTGTGCCCACCACGCCTTGTTCAAACATTTGCTTACCGGTTAGCT
TCCCATGATGAGCCTTCATCCTTCTCACCTGGTCTCTTTCATCCAGTTTCAGTTCTTGGCGAAATTTAGA
CCTCCATTCCAAGTACGATTCTCTTGTGACTTTAGTACCATGGAACTTGGCCTGTTCCTTCTTTTCACGT
TCTGGTACCGAGCTCGAATTCACTGGCCGTCGTTTTACAACGTCGTGACTGGGAAAACCCTGGCGTTACC
CAACTTAATCGCCTTGCAGCACATCCCCCTTTCGCCAGCTGGCGTAATAGCGAAGAGGCCCGCACCGATC
GCCCTTCCCAACAGTTGCGCAGCCTGAATGGCGAATGGCGCCTGATGCGGTATTTTCTCCTTACGCATCT
GTGCGGTATTTCACACCGCATATGGTGCACTCTCAGTACAATCTGCTCTGATGCCGCATAGTTAAGCCAG
CCCCGACACCCGCCAACACCCGCTGACGCGCCCTGACGGGCTTGTCTGCTCCCGGCATCCGCTTACAGAC
AAGCTGTGACCGTCTCCGGGAGCTGCATGTGTCAGAGGTTTTCACCGTCATCACCGAAACGCGCGAGACG
AAAGGGCGGGTAATAACTGATATAATTAAATTGAAGCTCTAATTTGTGAGTTTAGTATACATGCATTTAC
TTATAATACAGTTTTTTAGTTTTGCTGGCCGCATCTTCTCAAATATGCTTCCCAGCCTGCTTTTCTGTAA
CGTTCACCCTCTACCTTAGCATCCCTTCCCTTTGCAAATAGTCCTCTTCCAACAATAATAATGTCAGATC
CTGTAGAGACCACATCATCCACGGTTCTATACTGTTGACCCAATGCGTCTCCCTTGTCATCTAAACCCAC
ACCGGGTGTCATAATCAACCAATCGTAACCTTCATCTCTTCCACCCATGTCTCTTTGAGCAATAAAGCCG
ATAACAAAATCTTTGTCGCTCTTCGCAATGTCAACAGTACCCTTAGTATATTCTCCAGTAGATAGGGAGC
CCTTGCATGACAATTCTGCTAACATCAAAAGGCCTCTAGGTTCCTTTGTTACTTCTTCTGCCGCCTGCTT
CAAACCGCTAACAATACCTGGGCCCACCACACCGTGTGCATTCGTAATGTCTGCCCATTCTGCTATTCTG
TATACACCCGCAGAGTACTGCAATTTGACTGTATTACCAATGTCAGCAAATTTTCTGTCTTCGAAGAGTA
AAAAATTGTACTTGGCGGATAATGCCTTTAGCGGCTTAACTGTGCCCTCCATGGAAAAATCAGTCAAGAT
ATCCACATGTGTTTTTAGTAAACAAATTTTGGGACCTAATGCTTCAACTAACTCCAGTAATTCCTTGGTG
GTACGAACATCCAATGAAGCACACAAGTTTGTTTGCTTTTCGTGCATGATATTAAATAGCTTGGCAGCAA
CAGGACTAGGATGAGTAGCAGCACGTTCCTTATATGTAGCTTTCGACATGATTTATCTTCGTTTCCTGCA
TGTTTTTGTTCTGTGCAGTTGGGTTAAGAATACTGGGCAATTTCATGTTTCTTCAACACTACATATGCGT
ATATATACCAATCTAAGTCTGTGCTCCTTCCTTCGTTCTTCCTTCTGTTCGGAGATTACCGAATCAAAAA
AATTTCAAGGAAACCGAAATCAAAAAAAAGAATAAAAAAAAAATGATGAATTGAAAAGCTGGCCTCGTGA
TACGCCTATTTTTATAGGTTAATGTCATGATAATAATGGTTTCTTAGACGTCAGGTGGCACTTTTCGGGG
AAATGTGCGCGGAACCCCTATTTGTTTATTTTTCTAAATACATTCAAATATGTATCCGCTCATGAGACAA
TAACCCTGATAAATGCTTCAATAATATTGAAAAAGGAAGAGTATGAGTATTCAACATTTCCGTGTCGCCC
TTATTCCCTTTTTTGCGGCATTTTGCCTTCCTGTTTTTGCTCACCCAGAAACGCTGGTGAAAGTAAAAGA
TGCTGAAGATCAGTTGGGTGCACGAGTGGGTTACATCGAACTGGATCTCAACAGCGGTAAGATCCTTGAG
AGTTTTCGCCCCGAAGAACGTTTTCCAATGATGAGCACTTTTAAAGTTCTGCTATGTGGCGCGGTATTAT
CCCGTATTGACGCCGGGCAAGAGCAACTCGGTCGCCGCATACACTATTCTCAGAATGACTTGGTTGAGTA
CTCACCAGTCACAGAAAAGCATCTTACGGATGGCATGACAGTAAGAGAATTATGCAGTGCTGCCATAACC
ATGAGTGATAACACTGCGGCCAACTTACTTCTGACAACGATCGGAGGACCGAAGGAGCTAACCGCTTTTT
TGCACAACATGGGGGATCATGTAACTCGCCTTGATCGTTGGGAACCGGAGCTGAATGAAGCCATACCAAA
CGACGAGCGTGACACCACGATGCCTGTAGCAATGGCAACAACGTTGCGCAAACTATTAACTGGCGAACTA
CTTACTCTAGCTTCCCGGCAACAATTAATAGACTGGATGGAGGCGGATAAAGTTGCAGGACCACTTCTGC
GCTCGGCCCTTCCGGCTGGCTGGTTTATTGCTGATAAATCTGGAGCCGGTGAGCGTGGGTCTCGCGGTAT
CATTGCAGCACTGGGGCCAGATGGTAAGCCCTCCCGTATCGTAGTTATCTACACGACGGGGAGTCAGGCA
ACTATGGATGAACGAAATAGACAGATCGCTGAGATAGGTGCCTCACTGATTAAGCATTGGTAACTGTCAG
ACCAAGTTTACTCATATATACTTTAGATTGATTTAAAACTTCATTTTTAATTTAAAAGGATCTAGGTGAA
GATCCTTTTTGATAATCTCATGACCAAAATCCCTTAACGTGAGTTTTCGTTCCACTGAGCGTCAGACCCC
GTAGAAAAGATCAAAGGATCTTCTTGAGATCCTTTTTTTCTGCGCGTAATCTGCTGCTTGCAAACAAAAA
AACCACCGCTACCAGCGGTGGTTTGTTTGCCGGATCAAGAGCTACCAACTCTTTTTCCGAAGGTAACTGG
CTTCAGCAGAGCGCAGATACCAAATACTGTTCTTCTAGTGTAGCCGTAGTTAGGCCACCACTTCAAGAAC
TCTGTAGCACCGCCTACATACCTCGCTCTGCTAATCCTGTTACCAGTGGCTGCTGCCAGTGGCGATAAGT
CGTGTCTTACCGGGTTGGACTCAAGACGATAGTTACCGGATAAGGCGCAGCGGTCGGGCTGAACGGGGGG
TTCGTGCACACAGCCCAGCTTGGAGCGAACGACCTACACCGAACTGAGATACCTACAGCGTGAGCTATGA
GAAAGCGCCACGCTTCCCGAAGGGAGAAAGGCGGACAGGTATCCGGTAAGCGGCAGGGTCGGAACAGGAG
AGCGCACGAGGGAGCTTCCAGGGGGAAACGCCTGGTATCTTTATAGTCCTGTCGGGTTTCGCCACCTCTG
ACTTGAGCGTCGATTTTTGTGATGCTCGTCAGGGGGGCGGAGCCTATGGAAAAACGCCAGCAACGCGGCC
TTTTTACGGTTCCTGGCCTTTTGCTGGCCTTTTGCTCACATGTTCTTTCCTGCGTTATCCCCTGATTCTG
TGGATAACCGTATTACCGCCTTTGAGTGAGCTGATACCGCTCGCCGCAGCCGAACGACCGAGCGCAGCGA
GTCAGTGAGCGAGGAAGCGGAAGA
